Addgene plasmid #122350: pTV-Klf4-tdiRFP670-PEST
Purpose: Targeting vector for mouse Klf4 to insert 2A-tdiRFP670-PEST into immediately upstream of stop codon.
Depositing lab: Hiroshi Ochiai. Depositing organization: Hiroshima University. Publication: Genome-wide kinetic properties of transcriptional bursting in mouse embryonic stem cells. Ochiai H, Hayashi T, Umeda M, Yoshimura M, Harada A, Shimizu Y, Nakano K, Saitoh N, Liu Z, Yamamoto T, Okamura T, Ohkawa Y, Kimura H, Nikaido I. Sci Adv. 2020 Jun 17;6(25):eaaz6699. doi: 10.1126/sciadv.aaz6699. eCollection 2020 Jun. PubMed 32596448.
Backbone
  Vector backbone: pBSK
  Backbone size w/o insert (bp): 2850
  Total vector size (bp): 7129
  Vector type: Mouse Targeting
Growth in bacteria
  Bacterial resistance: Ampicillin, 100 μg/mL
  Growth temperature: 37°C
  Growth strain: DH5alpha
  Copy number: High Copy
Gene/Insert
  Gene/Insert name: 2A-tdiRFP-PEST with homology arms for Klf4
  Species: Synthetic
  Insert size (bp): 4279
  Cloning method: Gibson Cloning
  Sequencing primers: 5′ M13-fwr; 3′ M13-rev
Terms and licenses: Academic/Nonprofit Terms; Industry Terms: Not Available to Industry
How to cite: pTV-Klf4-tdiRFP670-PEST was a gift from Hiroshi Ochiai (Addgene plasmid # 122350 ; http://n2t.net/addgene:122350 ; RRID:Addgene_122350)
