[The description below was written by a language model from this plasmid's Addgene catalogue record and pLannotate feature annotations shown in this document.]
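Description:
pTV-Klf4-tdiRFP670-PEST is a mouse gene-targeting (knock-in donor) vector built on the pBSK (pBluescript-type) backbone. It is designed to insert a 2A-tdiRFP670-PEST reporter cassette into the mouse Klf4 locus immediately upstream of the stop codon. It is maintained in E. coli as a high-copy plasmid through a ColE1/pUC-type origin and selected with ampicillin via the bla gene. The backbone also retains the usual pBluescript elements: an f1 origin, lac promoter/operator and lacZα remnants, and T3 and T7 promoters flanking the cloning region. The catalogue lists a total size of about 7.1 kb, and the two sequence records (7,087 and 7,090 nt) carry identical annotations offset by a few bases.

The insert, assembled by Gibson cloning, has two largely unannotated stretches of roughly 1 kb on either side of the reporter, which correspond to the Klf4 homology arms. A short "EGR1 fragment" hit in the upstream stretch probably reflects zinc-finger similarity in the Klf4 coding sequence rather than a true EGR1 element. Between the arms are two iRFP670 coding sequences joined by a short linker, forming a tandem-dimer near-infrared fluorescent protein that requires biliverdin as a cofactor. This is followed by a PEST degradation motif from mouse ornithine decarboxylase, which shortens reporter half-life. The 2A peptide named in the record is not annotated in the feature tables. It would let the reporter be translated from the endogenous Klf4 transcript as a separate polypeptide, so the cassette needs no promoter of its own.

A single loxP site sits upstream of the reporter and a minimal FRT site downstream, but the record does not explain their role, and no mammalian selection marker is annotated. The destabilised reporter suits monitoring of dynamic Klf4 expression, in line with the associated study of transcriptional bursting in mouse embryonic stem cells.
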