Features (pLannotate 1.2.2; 18 found; start..end, strand, type, name):
     24..128     +  promoter       AmpR promoter: bla
    129..989     +  CDS            AmpR: β-lactamase; bla; confers resistance to ampicillin, carbenicillin, and related antibiotics
   1160..1748    +  rep_origin     ori: high-copy-number ColE1/pMB1/pBR322/pUC origin of replication
   1931..2023    +  CDS            lacI (fragment): lac repressor; lacI; The lac repressor binds to the lac operator to inhibit transcription in E. coli. This inhibition can be relieved by adding lactose or isopropyl-β-D-thiogalactopyranoside (IPTG).
   2036..2057    +  protein_bind   CAP binding site: CAP binding activates transcription in the presence of cAMP. E. coli catabolite activator protein
   2072..2102    +  promoter       lac promoter: promoter for the E. coli lac operon
   2110..2126    +  protein_bind   lac operator: The lac repressor binds to the lac operator to inhibit transcription in E. coli. This inhibition can be relieved by adding lactose or isopropyl-β-D-thiogalactopyranoside (IPTG). lac repressor encoded by lacI
   2171..2189    +  promoter       T3 promoter: promoter for bacteriophage T3 RNA polymerase
   3104..3190    +  CDS            EGR1 (fragment): EGR1_SERCA - Also known as ZENK From Serinus canaria (Island canary) (Fringilla canaria).
   3299..3332    +  protein_bind   loxP: Cre-mediated recombination occurs in the 8-bp core sequence (GCATACAT). Cre recombinase
   3368..4300    +  CDS            iRFP670: iRFP670 is a basic (constitutively fluorescent) near ir fluorescent protein published in 2013, derived from Rhodopseudomonas palustris CGA009. It has low acid sensitivity. It requires the cofactor biliverdin for fluorescence.
   4301..4378    +  CDS            TDsmURFP (fragment): TDsmURFP is a basic (constitutively fluorescent) near ir fluorescent protein published in 2016, derived from Trichodesmium erythraeum IMS101. It requires the cofactor biliverdin for fluorescence.
   4370..5302    +  CDS            iRFP670: iRFP670 is a basic (constitutively fluorescent) near ir fluorescent protein published in 2013, derived from Rhodopseudomonas palustris CGA009. It has low acid sensitivity. It requires the cofactor biliverdin for fluorescence.
   5324..5443    +  CDS            hPEST: PEST degradation sequence from mouse ornithine decarboxylase human codon-optimized
   5446..5479    +  protein_bind   FRT (minimal): supports FLP-mediated excision but not integration (Turan and Bode, 2011) FLP recombinase from the Saccharomyces cerevisiae 2μ plasmid
   6447..6465    -  promoter       T7 promoter: promoter for bacteriophage T7 RNA polymerase
   6473..6628    +  CDS            lacZα (fragment): LacZα fragment of β-galactosidase; lacZ fragment
   6633..7061    +  rep_origin     f1 ori (sequence partly withheld): f1 bacteriophage origin of replication; arrow indicates direction of (+) strand synthesis
>Addgene plasmid #122350 | pTV-Klf4-tdiRFP670-PEST | depositor full sequence | sequence record 233467 | pTV-Klf4-tdiRFP670-PEST sequence 7090 bps
GTGGCACTTTTCGGGGAAATGTGCGCGGAACCCCTATTTGTTTATTTTTCTAAATACATTCAAATATGTA
TCCGCTCATGAGACAATAACCCTGATAAATGCTTCAATAATATTGAAAAAGGAAGAGTATGAGTATTCAA
CATTTCCGTGTCGCCCTTATTCCCTTTTTTGCGGCATTTTGCCTTCCTGTTTTTGCTCACCCAGAAACGC
TGGTGAAAGTAAAAGATGCTGAAGATCAGTTGGGTGCACGAGTGGGTTACATCGAACTGGATCTCAACAG
CGGTAAGATCCTTGAGAGTTTTCGCCCCGAAGAACGTTTTCCAATGATGAGCACTTTTAAAGTTCTGCTA
TGTGGCGCGGTATTATCCCGTATTGACGCCGGGCAAGAGCAACTCGGTCGCCGCATACACTATTCTCAGA
ATGACTTGGTTGAGTACTCACCAGTCACAGAAAAGCATCTTACGGATGGCATGACAGTAAGAGAATTATG
CAGTGCTGCCATAACCATGAGTGATAACACTGCGGCCAACTTACTTCTGACAACGATCGGAGGACCGAAG
GAGCTAACCGCTTTTTTGCACAACATGGGGGATCATGTAACTCGCCTTGATCGTTGGGAACCGGAGCTGA
ATGAAGCCATACCAAACGACGAGCGTGACACCACGATGCCTGTAGCAATGGCAACAACGTTGCGCAAACT
ATTAACTGGCGAACTACTTACTCTAGCTTCCCGGCAACAATTAATAGACTGGATGGAGGCGGATAAAGTT
GCAGGACCACTTCTGCGCTCGGCCCTTCCGGCTGGCTGGTTTATTGCTGATAAATCTGGAGCCGGTGAGC
GTGGCAGCCGCGGTATCATTGCAGCACTGGGGCCAGATGGTAAGCCCTCCCGTATCGTAGTTATCTACAC
GACGGGGAGTCAGGCAACTATGGATGAACGAAATAGACAGATCGCTGAGATAGGTGCCTCACTGATTAAG
CATTGGTAACTGTCAGACCAAGTTTACTCATATATACTTTAGATTGATTTAAAACTTCATTTTTAATTTA
AAAGGATCTAGGTGAAGATCCTTTTTGATAATCTCATGACCAAAATCCCTTAACGTGAGTTTTCGTTCCA
CTGAGCGTCAGACCCCGTAGAAAAGATCAAAGGATCTTCTTGAGATCCTTTTTTTCTGCGCGTAATCTGC
TGCTTGCAAACAAAAAAACCACCGCTACCAGCGGTGGTTTGTTTGCCGGATCAAGAGCTACCAACTCTTT
TTCCGAAGGTAACTGGCTTCAGCAGAGCGCAGATACCAAATACTGTCCTTCTAGTGTAGCCGTAGTTAGG
CCACCACTTCAAGAACTCTGTAGCACCGCCTACATACCTCGCTCTGCTAATCCTGTTACCAGTGGCTGCT
GCCAGTGGCGATAAGTCGTGTCTTACCGGGTTGGACTCAAGACGATAGTTACCGGATAAGGCGCAGCGGT
CGGGCTGAACGGGGGGTTCGTGCACACAGCCCAGCTTGGAGCGAACGACCTACACCGAACTGAGATACCT
ACAGCGTGAGCTATGAGAAAGCGCCACGCTTCCCGAAGGGAGAAAGGCGGACAGGTATCCGGTAAGCGGC
AGGGTCGGAACAGGAGAGCGCACGAGGGAGCTTCCAGGGGGAAACGCCTGGTATCTTTATAGTCCTGTCG
GGTTTCGCCACCTCTGACTTGAGCGTCGATTTTTGTGATGCTCGTCAGGGGGGCGGAGCCTATGGAAAAA
CGCCAGCAACGCGGCCTTTTTACGGTTCCTGGCCTTTTGCTGGCCTTTTGCTCACATGTTCTTTCCTGCG
TTATCCCCTGATTCTGTGGATAACCGTATTACCGCCTTTGAGTGAGCTGATACCGCTCGCCGCAGCCGAA
CGACCGAGCGCAGCGAGTCAGTGAGCGAGGAAGCGGAAGAGCGCCCAATACGCAAACCGCCTCTCCCCGC
GCGTTGGCCGATTCATTAATGCAGCTGGCACGACAGGTTTCCCGACTGGAAAGCGGGCAGTGAGCGCAAC
GCAATTAATGTGAGTTAGCTCACTCATTAGGCACCCCAGGCTTTACACTTTATGCTTCCGGCTCGTATGT
TGTGTGGAATTGTGAGCGGATAACAATTTCACACAGGAAACAGCTATGACCATGATTACGCCAAGCGCGC
AATTAACCCTCACTAAAGGGAACAAAAGCTGCGTACGTCTGGTCAAGAACCCGAGTCTCGAAATAACAAA
GAACGCACAGGTAGTCTTTTAGTGGGTAGAGTCTTCCAGATGCATTTATGAAAACAGCCAGAACGGCTCT
GCTGGAGAAATTAGCCACGGGTGGCATTCTGGACCCAGCGTAATGGCATGGGATCCTTTGGGTTTCAACA
GAGCCAACTTCTTTTTTTTTTTTTTCCATTTTTTATTAAGTATTTAGCTCATTTACATTTCCAATGCTAT
ACCAAAAGTCCCCCATACCCACCCACCCCCACTCCCCTACCCGCCCACTCCCCCTTTTTGGCCCTGGCGT
TCCCCTGTACTGGGGCATATAAAGTTTGCCTGTCCAATGGGCCTCTCTTTCCAGTGATGGCCGACTAGGC
CATCTTTTGATATATATGCAACTAGAGACAAGAGCTCCAGGGTACTGGTTAGTTCATAATGTTGTTCCAC
CTATAGGATTGCAGATCCCTTTAGCAGAGCCAACTTCTAATCCAGTCCATTTCCAGTGCTGGTTAGGCTC
GAGAGTGAAAACTCCGTACTGTGGGGGTGGACGCTTTGAGAGGGTATCTGCTTTTTTTTTTTTTAAGTTA
CTAACTACTGTTTCTCCATGAGTTTAAACTCATAACACATGTCATTCCTCTTCATCTGAAATTCAGTATG
GCCCTAAAGTGTCATAAAGACATTCCTGAAGGTTTTTTTTATTATTATTATTATATTTTTACTTTCTTGA
AAGGAGAGAGGGTGGGGCATGCAGTAGAATTTGCTCTCTGGCCTCTCCCTTTTTTTTAAGAAAAAAAAGG
GGGGTGGCTAATTCTTCCTTCTAGCAATGGCTTCAGCAGCCCGTTCTCTTTCCCTTTACAGGCGAGAAAC
CTTACCACTGTGACTGGGACGGCTGTGGGTGGAAATTCGCCCGCTCCGATGAACTGACCAGGCACTACCG
CAAACACACAGGGCACCGGCCCTTTCAGTGCCAGAAGTGTGACAGGGCCTTTTCCAGGTCGGACCACCTT
GCCTTACACATGAAGAGGCACTTTGAGGGAAGAGGTAGCCTGCTAACTTGCGGGGACGTAGAGGAAAATC
CTGGTCCCATAACTTCGTATAGCATACATTATACGAAGTTATCAATGGGCCCAAAAAAGAAAAGAAAAGT
TGAATTCATGGCCAGAAAAGTGGACCTGACCAGTTGTGACCGAGAGCCGATACACATTCCTGGCTCTATC
CAGCCATGTGGGTGTTTGCTGGCCTGCGATGCCCAGGCAGTCAGGATTACTCGAATTACCGAAAATGCGG
GTGCCTTCTTTGGCCGTGAAACGCCCCGTGTCGGCGAACTCTTAGCCGATTATTTCGGAGAAACCGAGGC
TCACGCACTTAGGAACGCACTGGCGCAATCAAGCGATCCCAAACGCCCTGCTCTCATCTTTGGGTGGAGA
GATGGACTGACAGGCCGTACTTTCGACATAAGCCTTCACCGGCATGACGGAACCAGTATAATTGAGTTTG
AACCGGCCGCCGCTGAGCAAGCAGACAACCCCCTTCGCCTGACCAGACAAATTATCGCCCGCACTAAGGA
GCTGAAATCGCTGGAAGAAATGGCCGCTCGTGTTCCCAGGTATCTTCAGGCAATGCTGGGTTATCATAGG
GTAATGCTCTACAGATTCGCCGACGATGGCTCTGGTATGGTAATAGGGGAGGCCAAGCGATCCGACCTGG
AGTCTTTTCTGGGGCAGCATTTCCCCGCATCTCTAGTACCCCAGCAGGCAAGGCTTTTGTACCTCAAGAA
TGCCATCCGCGTGGTATCGGACTCCCGCGGTATTAGTAGCAGGATCGTTCCAGAACACGACGCCTCTGGA
GCTGCGCTGGATCTGTCTTTCGCTCACCTCCGATCTATCAGCCCTTGTCATTTAGAGTTTCTGCGAAATA
TGGGGGTCAGCGCAAGTATGTCCCTGAGCATAATAATCGATGGAACACTATGGGGCCTAATAATTTGCCA
TCATTACGAACCTAGAGCAGTACCAATGGCACAGCGAGTGGCCGCCGAAATGTTCGCCGATTTTTTGTCT
CTTCATTTTACTGCCGCTCACCATCAGCGCGGCCACGGGACTGGCTCGACAGGTTCTGGCAGTAGTGGGA
CTGCTTCATCAGAAGATAATAACATGGCCATGGCCAGAAAAGTGGACCTGACCAGTTGTGACCGAGAGCC
GATACACATTCCTGGCTCTATCCAGCCATGTGGGTGTTTGCTGGCCTGCGATGCCCAGGCAGTCAGGATT
ACTCGAATTACCGAAAATGCGGGTGCCTTCTTTGGCCGTGAAACGCCCCGTGTCGGCGAACTCTTAGCCG
ATTATTTCGGAGAAACCGAGGCTCACGCACTTAGGAACGCACTGGCGCAATCAAGCGATCCCAAACGCCC
TGCTCTCATCTTTGGGTGGAGAGATGGACTGACAGGCCGTACTTTCGACATAAGCCTTCACCGGCATGAC
GGAACCAGTATAATTGAGTTTGAACCGGCCGCCGCTGAGCAAGCAGACAACCCCCTTCGCCTGACCAGAC
AAATTATCGCCCGCACTAAGGAGCTGAAATCGCTGGAAGAAATGGCCGCTCGTGTTCCCAGGTATCTTCA
GGCAATGCTGGGTTATCATAGGGTAATGCTCTACAGATTCGCCGACGATGGCTCTGGTATGGTAATAGGG
GAGGCCAAGCGATCCGACCTGGAGTCTTTTCTGGGGCAGCATTTCCCCGCATCTCTAGTACCCCAGCAGG
CAAGGCTTTTGTACCTCAAGAATGCCATCCGCGTGGTATCGGACTCCCGCGGTATTAGTAGCAGGATCGT
TCCAGAACACGACGCCTCTGGAGCTGCGCTGGATCTGTCTTTCGCTCACCTCCGATCTATCAGCCCTTGT
CATTTAGAGTTTCTGCGAAATATGGGGGTCAGCGCAAGTATGTCCCTGAGCATAATAATCGATGGAACAC
TATGGGGCCTAATAATTTGCCATCATTACGAACCTAGAGCAGTACCAATGGCACAGCGAGTGGCCGCCGA
AATGTTCGCCGATTTTTTGTCTCTTCATTTTACTGCCGCTCACCATCAGCGCGGATCCGCGTTTAAACTC
GAGTCTCACGGCTTCCCTCCCGAGGTGGAGGAGCAGGCCGCCGGCACCCTGCCCATGAGCTGCGCCCAGG
AGAGCGGCATGGATAGACACCCTGCTGCTTGCGCCAGCGCCAGGATCAACGTCTTGAAGTTCCTATTCTC
TAGAAAGTATAGGAACTTCTAGATCCCACGTAGTGGATGTGACCCACACTGCCAGGAGAGAGAGTTCAGT
ATTTTTTTTTCTAACCTTTCACACTGTCTTCCCACGAGGGGAGGAGCCCAGCTGGCAAGCGCTACAATCA
TGGTCAAGTTCCCAGCAAGTCAGCTTGTGAATGGATAATCAGGAGAAAGGAAGAGTTCAAGAGACAAAAC
AGAAATACTAAAAACAAACAAACAAAAAAACAAACAAAAAAAACAAGAAAAAAAAATCACAGAACAGATG
GGGTCTGATACTGGATGGATCTTCTATCATTCCAATACCAAATCCAACTTGAACATGCCCGGACTTACAA
AATGCCAAGGGGTGACTGGAAGTTTGTGGATATCAGGGTATACACTAAATCAGTGAGCTTGGGGGGAGGG
AAGACCAGGATTCCCTTGAATTGTGTTTCGATGATGCAATACACACGTAAAGATCACCTTGTATGCTCTT
TGCCTTCTTAAAAAAAAAAAAAGCCATTATTGTGTCGGAGGAAGAGGAAGCGATTCAGGTACAGAACATG
TTCTAACAGCCTAAATGATGGTGCTTGGTGAGTCGTGGTTCTAAAGGTACCAAACGGGGGAGCCAAAGTT
CTCCAACTGCTGCATACTTTTGACAAGGAAAATCTAGTTTTGTCTTCCGATCTACATTGATGACCTAAGC
CAGGTAAATAAGCCTGGTTTATTTCTGTAACATTTTTATGCAGACAGTCTGTTATGCACTGTGGTTTCAG
ATGTGCAATAATTTGTACAATGGTTTATTCCCAAGTATGCCTTTAAGCAGAACAAATGTGTTTTTCTATA
TAGTTCCTTGCCTTAATAAATATGTAATATAAATTTAAGCAAACTTCTATTTTGTATATTTGTAAACTAC
AAAGTAAAAAAAAATGAACATTTTGTGGAGTTTGTATTTTGCATACTCAAGGTGAGAAATAAGAAGCTCA
ATTCGCCCTATAGTGAGTCGTATTACGCGCGCTCACTGGCCGTCGTTTTACAACGTCGTGACTGGGAAAA
CCCTGGCGTTACCCAACTTAATCGCCTTGCAGCACATCCCCCTTTCGCCAGCTGGCGTAATAGCGAAGAG
GCCCGCACCGATCGCCCTTCCCAACAGTTGCGCAGCCTGAATGGCGAATGGG
[124 nt withheld, positions 6633-6756]
C
[91 nt withheld, positions 6758-6848]
A
[49 nt withheld, positions 6850-6898]
CCTTTGACGTTGGAGTCCACGTTCTTT
[37 nt withheld, positions 6926-6962]
ACCCTATCTCGGTCTATTCTTTTGATTTATAAGGGATTTTGCCGATTTCGGCCTATTGGTTAAAAAATGA
GCTGATTTAACAAAAATTTAACGCGAATTTTAACAAAATATTAACGCTTACAATTTAG
