Features (pLannotate 1.2.2; 18 found; start..end, strand, type, name):
     24..127     +  promoter       AmpR promoter: bla
    128..988     +  CDS            AmpR: β-lactamase; bla; confers resistance to ampicillin, carbenicillin, and related antibiotics
   1159..1747    +  rep_origin     ori: high-copy-number ColE1/pMB1/pBR322/pUC origin of replication
   1930..2022    +  CDS            lacI (fragment): lac repressor; lacI; The lac repressor binds to the lac operator to inhibit transcription in E. coli. This inhibition can be relieved by adding lactose or isopropyl-β-D-thiogalactopyranoside (IPTG).
   2035..2056    +  protein_bind   CAP binding site: CAP binding activates transcription in the presence of cAMP. E. coli catabolite activator protein
   2071..2101    +  promoter       lac promoter: promoter for the E. coli lac operon
   2109..2125    +  protein_bind   lac operator: The lac repressor binds to the lac operator to inhibit transcription in E. coli. This inhibition can be relieved by adding lactose or isopropyl-β-D-thiogalactopyranoside (IPTG). lac repressor encoded by lacI
   2170..2188    +  promoter       T3 promoter: promoter for bacteriophage T3 RNA polymerase
   3101..3187    +  CDS            EGR1 (fragment): EGR1_SERCA - Also known as ZENK From Serinus canaria (Island canary) (Fringilla canaria).
   3296..3329    +  protein_bind   loxP: Cre-mediated recombination occurs in the 8-bp core sequence (GCATACAT). Cre recombinase
   3365..4297    +  CDS            iRFP670: iRFP670 is a basic (constitutively fluorescent) near ir fluorescent protein published in 2013, derived from Rhodopseudomonas palustris CGA009. It has low acid sensitivity. It requires the cofactor biliverdin for fluorescence.
   4298..4375    +  CDS            TDsmURFP (fragment): TDsmURFP is a basic (constitutively fluorescent) near ir fluorescent protein published in 2016, derived from Trichodesmium erythraeum IMS101. It requires the cofactor biliverdin for fluorescence.
   4367..5299    +  CDS            iRFP670: iRFP670 is a basic (constitutively fluorescent) near ir fluorescent protein published in 2013, derived from Rhodopseudomonas palustris CGA009. It has low acid sensitivity. It requires the cofactor biliverdin for fluorescence.
   5321..5440    +  CDS            hPEST: PEST degradation sequence from mouse ornithine decarboxylase human codon-optimized
   5443..5476    +  protein_bind   FRT (minimal): supports FLP-mediated excision but not integration (Turan and Bode, 2011) FLP recombinase from the Saccharomyces cerevisiae 2μ plasmid
   6444..6462    -  promoter       T7 promoter: promoter for bacteriophage T7 RNA polymerase
   6470..6625    +  CDS            lacZα (fragment): LacZα fragment of β-galactosidase; lacZ fragment
   6630..7058    +  rep_origin     f1 ori (sequence partly withheld): f1 bacteriophage origin of replication; arrow indicates direction of (+) strand synthesis
>Addgene plasmid #122350 | pTV-Klf4-tdiRFP670-PEST | addgene full sequence | sequence record 238854 | Addgene NGS Result
GTGGCACTTTTCGGGGAAATGTGCGCGGAATCCCTATTTGTTTATTTTTCTAAATACATTCAAATATGTA
TCCGCTCATGAGACAATAACCCTGATAAATGCTTCAATAATATTGAAAAGGAAGAGTATGAGTATTCAAC
ATTTCCGTGTCGCCCTTATTCCCTTTTTTGCGGCATTTTGCCTTCCTGTTTTTGCTCACCCAGAAACGCT
GGTGAAAGTAAAAGATGCTGAAGATCAGTTGGGTGCACGAGTGGGTTACATCGAACTGGATCTCAACAGC
GGTAAGATCCTTGAGAGTTTTCGCCCCGAAGAACGTTTTCCAATGATGAGCACTTTTAAAGTTCTGCTAT
GTGGCGCGGTATTATCCCGTATTGACGCCGGGCAAGAGCAACTCGGTCGCCGCATACACTATTCTCAGAA
TGACTTGGTTGAGTACTCACCAGTCACAGAAAAGCATCTTACGGATGGCATGACAGTAAGAGAATTATGC
AGTGCTGCCATAACCATGAGTGATAACACTGCGGCCAACTTACTTCTGACAACGATCGGAGGACCGAAGG
AGCTAACCGCTTTTTTGCACAACATGGGGGATCATGTAACTCGCCTTGATCGTTGGGAACCGGAGCTGAA
TGAAGCCATACCAAACGACGAGCGTGACACCACGATGCCTGTAGCAATGGCAACAACGTTGCGCAAACTA
TTAACTGGCGAACTACTTACTCTAGCTTCCCGGCAACAATTAATAGACTGGATGGAGGCGGATAAAGTTG
CAGGACCACTTCTGCGCTCGGCCCTTCCGGCTGGCTGGTTTATTGCTGATAAATCTGGAGCCGGTGAGCG
TGGCAGCCGCGGTATCATTGCAGCACTGGGGCCAGATGGTAAGCCCTCCCGTATCGTAGTTATCTACACG
ACGGGGAGTCAGGCAACTATGGATGAACGAAATAGACAGATCGCTGAGATAGGTGCCTCACTGATTAAGC
ATTGGTAACTGTCAGACCAAGTTTACTCATATATACTTTAGATTGATTTAAAACTTCATTTTTAATTTAG
AAGGATCTAGGTGAAGATCCTTTTTGATAATCTCATGACCAAAATCCCTTAACGTGAGTTTTCGTTCCAC
TGAGCGTCAGACCCCGTAGAAAAGATCAAAGGATCTTCTTGAGATCCTTTTTTTCTGCGCGTAATCTGCT
GCTTGCAAACAAAAAAACCACCGCTACCAGCGGTGGTTTGTTTGCCGGATCAAGAGCTACCAACTCTTTT
TCCGAAGGTAACTGGCTTCAGCAGAGCGCAGATACCAAATACTGTTCTTCTAGTGTAGCCGTAGTTAGGC
CACCACTTCAAGAACTCTGTAGCACCGCCTACATACCTCGCTCTGCTAATCCTGTTACCAGTGGCTGCTG
CCAGTGGCGATAAGTCGTGTCTTACCGGGTTGGACTCAAGACGATAGTTACCGGATAAGGCGCAGCGGTC
GGGCTGAACGGGGGGTTCGTGCACACAGCCCAGCTTGGAGCGAACGACCTACACCGAACTGAGATACCTA
CAGCGTGAGCTATGAGAAAGCGCCACGCTTCCCGAAGGGAGAAAGGCGGACAGGTATCCGGTAAGCGGCA
GGGTCGGAACAGGAGAGCGCACGAGGGAGCTTCCAGGGGGAAACGCCTGGTATCTTTATAGTCCTGTCGG
GTTTCGCCACCTCTGACTTGAGCGTCGATTTTTGTGATGCTCGTCAGGGGGGCGGAGCCTATGGAAAAAC
GCCAGCAACGCGGCCTTTTTACGGTTCCTGGCCTTTTGCTGGCCTTTTGCTCACATGTTCTTTCCTGCGT
TATCCCCTGATTCTGTGGATAACCGTATTACCGCCTTTGAGTGAGCTGATACCGCTCGCCGCAGCCGAAC
GACCGAGCGCAGCGAGTCAGTGAGCGAGGAAGCGGAAGAGCGCCCAATACGCAAACCGCCTCTCCCCGCG
CGTTGGCCGATTCATTAATGCAGCTGGCACGACAGGTTTCCCGACTGGAAAGCGGGCAGTGAGCGCAACG
CAATTAATGTGAGTTAGCTCACTCATTAGGCACCCCAGGCTTTACACTTTATGCTTCCGGCTCGTATGTT
GTGTGGAATTGTGAGCGGATAACAATTTCACACAGGAAACAGCTATGACCATGATTACGCCAAGCGCGCA
ATTAACCCTCACTAAAGGGAACAAAAGCTGCGTACGTCTGGTCAAGAACCCGAGTCTCGAAATAACAAAG
AACGCACAGGTAGTCTTTTAGTGGGTAGAGTCTTCCAGATGCATTTATGAAAACAGCCAGAACGGCTCTG
CTGGAGAAATTAGCCACGGGTGGCATTCTGGACCCAGCGTAATGGCATGGGATCCTTTGGGTTTCAACAG
AGCCAACTTCTTTTTTTTTTTTTCCATTTTTTATTAAGTATTTAGCTCATTTACATTTCCAATGCTATAC
CAAAAGTCCCCCATACCCACCCACCCCCACTCCCCTACCCGCCCACTCCCCCTTTTTGGCCCTGGCGTTC
CCCTGTACTGGGGCATATAAAGTTTGCCTGTCCAATGGGCCTCTCTTTCCAGTGATGACCGACTAGGCCA
TCTTTTGATATATATGCAACTAGAGACAAGAGCTCCAGGGTACTGGTTAGTTCATAATGTTGTTCCACCT
ATAGGATTGCAGATCCCTTTAGCAGAGCCAACTTCTAATCCAGTCCATTTCCAGTGCTGGTTAGGCTCGA
GAGTGAAAACTCCGTACTGTGGGGGTGGACGCTTTGAGAGGGTATCTGCTTTTTTTTTTTTAAGTTACTA
ACTACTGTTTCTCCATGAGTTTAAACTCATAACACATGTCATTCCTCTTCATCTGAAATTCAGTATGGCC
CTAAAGTGTCATAAAGACATTCCTGAAGGTTTTTTTTATTATTATTATTATATTTTTACTTTCTTGAAAG
GAGAGAGGGTGGGGCATGCAGTAGAATTTGCTCTCTGGCCTCTCCCTTTTTTTTAAGAAAAAAAAGGGGG
GTGGCTAATTCTTCCTTCTAGCAATGGCTTCAGCAGCCCGTTCTCTTTCCCTTTACAGGCGAGAAACCTT
ACCACTGTGACTGGGACGGCTGTGGGTGGAAATTCGCCCGCTCCGATGAACTGACCAGGCACTACCGCAA
ACACACAGGGCACCGGCCCTTTCAGTGCCAGAAGTGTGACAGGGCCTTTTCCAGGTCGGACCACCTTGCC
TTACACATGAAGAGGCACTTTGAGGGAAGAGGTAGCCTGCTAACTTGCGGGGACGTAGAGGAAAATCCTG
GTCCCATAACTTCGTATAGCATACATTATACGAAGTTATCAATGGGCCCAAAAAAGAAAAGAAAAGTTGA
ATTCATGGCCAGAAAAGTGGACCTGACCAGTTGTGACCGAGAGCCGATACACATTCCTGGCTCTATCCAG
CCATGTGGGTGTTTGCTGGCCTGCGATGCCCAGGCAGTCAGGATTACTCGAATTACCGAAAATGCGGGTG
CCTTCTTTGGCCGTGAAACGCCCCGTGTCGGCGAACTCTTAGCCGATTATTTCGGAGAAACCGAGGCTCA
CGCACTTAGGAACGCACTGGCGCAATCAAGCGATCCCAAACGCCCTGCTCTCATCTTTGGGTGGAGAGAT
GGACTGACAGGCCGTACTTTCGACATAAGCCTTCACCGGCATGACGGAACCAGTATAATTGAGTTTGAAC
CGGCCGCCGCTGAGCAAGCAGACAACCCCCTTCGCCTGACCAGACAAATTATCGCCCGCACTAAGGAGCT
GAAATCGCTGGAAGAAATGGCCGCTCGTGTTCCCAGGTATCTTCAGGCAATGCTGGGTTATCATAGGGTA
ATGCTCTACAGATTCGCCGACGATGGCTCTGGTATGGTAATAGGGGAGGCCAAGCGATCCGACCTGGAGT
CTTTTCTGGGGCAGCATTTCCCCGCATCTCTAGTACCCCAGCAGGCAAGGCTTTTGTACCTCAAGAATGC
CATCCGCGTGGTATCGGACTCCCGCGGTATTAGTAGCAGGATCGTTCCAGAACACGACGCCTCTGGAGCT
GCGCTGGATCTGTCTTTCGCTCACCTCCGATCTATCAGCCCTTGTCATTTAGAGTTTCTGCGAAATATGG
GGGTCAGCGCAAGTATGTCCCTGAGCATAATAATCGATGGAACACTATGGGGCCTAATAATTTGCCATCA
TTACGAACCTAGAGCAGTACCAATGGCACAGCGAGTGGCCGCCGAAATGTTCGCCGATTTTTTGTCTCTT
CATTTTACTGCCGCTCACCATCAGCGCGGCCACGGGACTGGCTCGACAGGTTCTGGCAGTAGTGGGACTG
CTTCATCAGAAAATAATAACATGGCCATGGCCAGAAAAGTGGACCTGACCAGTTGTGACCGAGAGCCGAT
ACACATTCCTGGCTCTATCCAGCCATGTGGGTGTTTGCTGGCCTGCGATGCCCAGGCAGTCAGGATTACT
CGAATTACCGAAAATGCGGGTGCCTTCTTTGGCCGTGAAACGCCCCGTGTCGGCGAACTCTTAGCCGATT
ATTTCGGAGAAACCGAGGCTCACGCACTTAGGAACGCACTGGCGCAATCAAGCGATCCCAAACGCCCTGC
TCTCATCTTTGGGTGGAGAGATGGACTGACAGGCCGTACTTTCGACATAAGCCTTCACCGGCATGACGGA
ACCAGTATAATTGAGTTTGAACCGGCCGCCGCTGAGCAAGCAGACAACCCCCTTCGCCTGACCAGACAAA
TTATCGCCCGCACTAAGGAGCTGAAATCGCTGGAAGAAATGGCCGCTCGTGTTCCCAGGTATCTTCAGGC
AATGCTGGGTTATCATAGGGTAATGCTCTACAGATTCGCCGACGATGGCTCTGGTATGGTAATAGGGGAG
GCCAAGCGATCCGACCTGGAGTCTTTTCTGGGGCAGCATTTCCCCGCATCTCTAGTACCCCAGCAGGCAA
GGCTTTTGTACCTCAAGAATGCCATCCGCGTGGTATCGGACTCCCGCGGTATTAGTAGCAGGATCGTTCC
AGAACACGACGCCTCTGGAGCTGCGCTGGATCTGTCTTTCGCTCACCTCCGATCTATCAGCCCTTGTCAT
TTAGAGTTTCTGCGAAATATGGGGGTCAGCGCAAGTATGTCCCTGAGCATAATAATCGATGGAACACTAT
GGGGCCTAATAATTTGCCATCATTACGAACCTAGAGCAGTACCAATGGCACAGCGAGTGGCCGCCGAAAT
GTTCGCCGATTTTTTGTCTCTTCATTTTACTGCCGCTCACCATCAGCGCGGATCCGCGTTTAAACTCGAG
TCTCACGGCTTCCCTCCCGAGGTGGAGGAGCAGGCCGCCGGCACCCTGCCCATGAGCTGCGCCCAGGAGA
GCGGCATGGATAGACACCCTGCTGCTTGCGCCAGCGCCAGGATCAACGTCTTGAAGTTCCTATTCTCTAG
AAAGTATAGGAACTTCTAGATCCCACGTAGTGGATGTGACCCACACTGCCAGGAGAGAGAGTTCAGTATT
TTTTTTTCTAACCTTTCACACTGTCTTCCCACGAGGGGAGGAGCCCAGCTGGCAAGCGCTACAATCATGG
TCAAGTTCCCAGCAAGTCAGCTTGTGAATGGATAATCAGGAGAAAGGAAGAGTTCAAGAGACAAAACAGA
AATACTAAAAACAAACAAACAAAAAAACAAACAAAAAAAACAAGAAAAAAAAATCACAGAACAGATGGGG
TCTGATACTGGATGGATCTTCTATCATTCCAATACCAAATCCAACTTGAACATGCCCGGACTTACAAAAT
GCCAAGGGGTGACTGGAAGTTTGTGGATATCAGGGTATACACTAAATCAGTGAGCTTGGGGGGAGGGAAG
ACCAGGATTCCCTTGAATCGTGTTTCGATGATGCAATACACACGTAAAGATCACCTTGTATGCTCTTTGC
CTTCTTAAAAAAAAAAAAAGCCATTATTGTGTCGGAGGAAGAGGAAGCGATTCAGGTACAGAACATGTTC
TAACAGCCTAAATGATGGTGCTTGGTGAGTCGTGGTTCTAAAGGTACCAAACGGGGGAGCCAAAGTTCTC
CAACTGCTGCATACTTTTGACAAGGAAAATCTAGTTTTGTCTTCCGATCTACATTGATGACCTAAGCCAG
GTAAATAAGCCTGGTTTATTTCTGTAACATTTTTATGCAGACAGTCTGTTATGCACTGTGGTTTCAGATG
TGCAATAATTTGTACAATGGTTTATTCCCAAGTATGCCTTTAAGCAGAACAAATGTGTTTTTCTATATAG
TTCCTTGCCTTAATAAATATGTAATATAAATTTAAGCAAACTTCTATTTTGTATATTTGTAAACTACAAA
GTAAAAAAAAATGAACATTTTGTGGAGTTTGTATTTTGCATACTCAAGGTGAGAAATAAGAAGCTCAATT
CGCCCTATAGTGAGTCGTATTACGCGCGCTCACTGGCCGTCGTTTTACAACGTCGTGACTGGGAAAACCC
TGGCGTTACCCAACTTAATCGCCTTGCAGCACATCCCCCTTTCGCCAGCTGGCGTAATAGCGAAGAGGCC
CGCACCGATCGCCCTTCCCAACAGTTGCGCAGCCTGAATGGCGAATGGG
[124 nt withheld, positions 6630-6753]
C
[91 nt withheld, positions 6755-6845]
A
[49 nt withheld, positions 6847-6895]
CCTTTGACGTTGGAGTCCACGTTCTTT
[37 nt withheld, positions 6923-6959]
ACCCTATCTCGGTCTATTCTTTTGATTTATAAGGGATTTTGCCGATTTCGGCCTATTGGTTAAAAAATGA
GCTGATTTAACAAAAATTTAACGCGAATTTTAACAAAATATTAACGCTTACAATTTAG
